Addgene plasmid #202960: Salsa-BC119-P2B11
Purpose: Expression of barcoded reporter plasmid for PRESTO-Salsa; EGFP/BC119
Depositing lab: Noah Palm. Depositing organization: Yale University. Publication: Highly multiplexed bioactivity screening reveals human and microbiota metabolome-GPCRome interactions. Chen H, Rosen CE, Gonzalez-Hernandez JA, Song D, Potempa J, Ring AM, Palm NW. Cell. 2023 Jul 6;186(14):3095-3110.e19. doi: 10.1016/j.cell.2023.05.024. Epub 2023 Jun 14. PubMed 37321219.
Backbone
  Vector backbone: pCER206
  Vector type: Mammalian Expression
Growth in bacteria
  Bacterial resistance: Ampicillin, 100 μg/mL
  Growth temperature: 37°C
  Growth strain: DH5alpha
  Copy number: High Copy
Gene/Insert
  Gene/Insert name: EGFP/BC119
  Species: Synthetic
  Insert size (bp): 730
  Promoter: Tet Response Element (TRE)
  Cloning method: Restriction Enzyme; 5′ cloning site BsrGI (not destroyed); 3′ cloning site HindIII (not destroyed)
  Sequencing primers: 5′ Custom primer (GAAGCGCGATCACATGG)
Terms and licenses: Academic/Nonprofit Terms; Industry Terms: Not Available to Industry
How to cite: Salsa-BC119-P2B11 was a gift from Noah Palm (Addgene plasmid # 202960 ; http://n2t.net/addgene:202960 ; RRID:Addgene_202960)
