[The description below was written by a language model from this plasmid's Addgene catalogue record and pLannotate feature annotations shown in this document.]
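Description:
Salsa-BC119-P2B11 is a 5.1 kb mammalian expression plasmid built on the pCER206 backbone. It is one member of a set of barcoded reporter plasmids for PRESTO-Salsa, a highly multiplexed assay for screening GPCR activity. It is propagated in E. coli as a high-copy plasmid through a ColE1/pUC-type origin and is selected with ampicillin via the β-lactamase gene and its native promoter. No mammalian selection marker is annotated, which is consistent with transient use. Short annotated fragments of lacI, SV40 large T antigen and an aminoglycoside phosphotransferase appear to be backbone remnants rather than functional genes.

The payload is a 730 bp synthetic insert recorded as EGFP/BC119, placed under a tetracycline response element promoter. In the feature table, a tetO array sits centrally and is flanked on both sides by minimal promoter elements. One is a TRE3G-type fragment pointing toward EGFP. The other is a minimal CMV promoter pointing the opposite way toward a rabbit β-globin intron, a globin coding fragment and the β-globin poly(A) signal. This resembles a bidirectional Tet-responsive layout, although no complete coding sequence is annotated on the β-globin arm. The EGFP reading frame is followed by a short polylinker region and an SV40 polyadenylation region. The barcode itself is not annotated, but the BsrGI and HindIII cloning sites suggest BC119 lies at or just beyond the 3′ end of EGFP, where it would be carried in the reporter transcript.

A tetO-binding transactivator would thus drive a transcript encoding EGFP and carrying a unique barcode. This would let many receptor-specific reporters be pooled and read out by sequencing. The record does not state which receptor is paired with BC119.
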