Features (pLannotate 1.2.2; 17 found; start..end, strand, type, name):
      2..55      +  CDS            lacI (fragment): lac repressor; lacI; The lac repressor binds to the lac operator to inhibit transcription in E. coli. This inhibition can be relieved by adding lactose or isopropyl-β-D-thiogalactopyranoside (IPTG).
    388..443     -  polyA_signal   β-globin poly(A) signal: rabbit β-globin polyadenylation signal (Gil and Proudfoot, 1987)
    518..640     -  CDS            HBB: HBB_COLGU - Experimental evidence at transcript level: Swiss-Prot protein existence level 2. Involved in oxygen transport from the lung to the various peripheral tissues. From Colobus guereza (Mantled guereza) (Eastern black-and-white colobus monkey).
    644..1216    -  intron         β-globin intron: intron from rabbit β-globin gene
   1312..1343    -  misc_feature   MCS (fragment): pUC18/19 multiple cloning site
   1437..1475    -  promoter       minimal CMV promoter: human cytomegalovirus (CMV) immediate early promoter
   1493..1708    -  protein_bind   tetracycline response element (fragment): contains seven copies of the tetracycline operator tetO tetracycline repressor TetR
   1708..1753    +  promoter       TRE3GV promoter (fragment): 3rd-generation Tet-responsive promoter that can be activated by binding of Tet-On® 3G, optimized for retroviral and lentiviral vectors
   1829..1856    +  misc_feature   MCS (fragment): pBluescript multiple cloning site
   1861..2580    +  CDS            EGFP: the original enhanced GFP (Yang et al., 1996) mammalian codon-optimized
   2591..2613    +  misc_feature   MCS (fragment): pBluescript multiple cloning site
   2627..2761    -  polyA_signal   SV40 poly(A) signal: SV40 polyadenylation signal
   2784..2867    -  CDS            large T antigen (fragment): large T antigen from SV40 (simian virus 40)
   2861..3091    -  CDS            str (fragment): STR_KLEPN - Protein inferred from homology: Swiss-Prot protein existence level 3. The aminoglycoside phosphotransferases achieve inactivation of their antibiotic substrates by phosphorylation. From Klebsiella pneumoniae.
   3210..3314    +  promoter       AmpR promoter: bla
   3315..4175    +  CDS            AmpR: β-lactamase; bla; confers resistance to ampicillin, carbenicillin, and related antibiotics
   4346..4934    +  rep_origin     ori: high-copy-number ColE1/pMB1/pBR322/pUC origin of replication
>Addgene plasmid #202960 | Salsa-BC119-P2B11 | addgene full sequence | sequence record 421322 | Addgene NGS Result
AGCGCCCAATACGCAAACCGCCTCTCCCCGCGCGTTGGCCGATTCATTAATGCAGTCGAGGGATCTCCAT
AAGAGAAGAGGGACAGCTATGACTGGGAGTAGTCAGGAGAGGAGGAAAAATCTGGCTAGTAAAACATGTA
AGGAAAATTTTAGGGATGTTAAAGAAAAAAATAACACAAAACAAAATATAAAAAAAATCTAACCTCAAGT
CAAGGCTTTTCTATGGAATAAGGAATGGACAGCAGGGGGCTGTTTCATATACTGATGACCTCTTTATAGC
CAACCTTTGTTCATGGCAGCCAGCATATGGGCATATGTTGCCAAACTCTAAACCAAATACTCATTCTGAT
GTTTTAAATGATTTGCCCTCCCATATGTCCTTCCGAGTGAGAGACACAAAAAATTCCAACACACTATTGC
AATGAAAATAAATTTCCTTTATTAGCCAGAAGTCAGATGCTCAAGGGGCTTCATGATGTCCCCATAATTT
TTGGCAGAGGGAAAAAGATCGATCTCAGTGGTATTTGTGAGCCAGGGCATTGGCCACACCAGCCACCACC
TTCTGATAGGCAGCCTGCACCTGAGGAGTGAATTCTTTGCCAAAATGATGAGACAGCACAACAACCAGCA
CGTTGCCCAGGAGCTGTAGGAAAGAGAAGAAGGCATGAACATGGTTAGCAGAGGGGCCCGGTTTGGACTC
AGAGTATTTTATCCTCATCTCAAACAGTGTATATCATTGTAACCATAAAGAGAAAGGCAGGATGATGACC
AGGGTGTAGTTGTTTCTACCAATAAGAATATTTCCACGCCAGCCAGAATTTATATGCAGAAATATTCTAC
CTTATCATTTAATTATAACAATTGTTCTCTAAAACTGTGCTGAAGTACAATATAATATACCCTGATTGCC
TTGAAAAAAAAGTGATTAGAGAAAGTACTTACAATCTGACAAATAAACAAAAGTGAATTTAAAAATTCGT
TACAAATGCAAGCTAAAGTTTAACGAAAAAGTTACAGAAAATGAAAAGAAAATAAGAGGAGACAATGGTT
GTCAACAGAGTAGAAAGTGAAAGAAACAAAATTATCATGAGGGTCCATGGTGATACAAGGGACATCTTCC
CATTCTAAACAACACCCTGAAAACTTTGCCCCCTCCATATAACATGAATTTTACAATAGCGAAAAAGAAA
GAACAATCAAGGGTCCCCAAACTCACCCTGAAGTTCTCAGCTCTAGAGATATCGTCGAGGCCGCGCTAGC
GTTTAAACTGTCGACCTTAATTAAGAGATCTGCTCGAGGCGCGTCAGCTGACTAGAGGATCCCCGGGTAC
CGAGCTCGAATTCGGGGCCGCGGAGGCTGGATCGGTCCCGGTGTCTTCTATGGAGGTCAAAACAGCGTGG
ATGGCGTCTCCAGGCGATCTGACGGTTCACTAAACGAGCTCTGCTTATATAGGCCTCCCACCGTACACGC
CTACCTCGACCCGGGTACCGAGCTCGACTTTCACTTTTCTCTATCACTGATAGGGAGTGGTAAACTCGAC
TTTCACTTTTCTCTATCACTGATAGGGAGTGGTAAACTCGACTTTCACTTTTCTCTATCACTGATAGGGA
GTGGTAAACTCGACTTTCACTTTTCTCTATCACTGATAGGGAGTGGTAAACTCGACTTTCACTTTTCTCT
ATCACTGATAGGGAGTGGTAAACTCGACCTATATAAGCAGAGCTCGTTTAGTGAACCGTCAGATCGCCTG
GAGACGCCATCCACGCTGTTTTGACCTCCATAGAAGACACCGGGACCGATCCAGCCTCCGCGGCCCCGAA
TTCCTGCAGCGGCCGCTCTAGAACTAGTGGATCCCCGCGGATGGTGAGCAAGGGCGAGGAGCTGTTCACC
GGGGTGGTGCCCATCCTGGTCGAGCTGGACGGCGACGTAAACGGCCACAAGTTCAGCGTGTCCGGCGAGG
GCGAGGGCGATGCCACCTACGGCAAGCTGACCCTGAAGTTCATCTGCACCACCGGCAAGCTGCCCGTGCC
CTGGCCCACCCTCGTGACCACCCTGACCTACGGCGTGCAGTGCTTCAGCCGCTACCCCGACCACATGAAG
CAGCACGACTTCTTCAAGTCCGCCATGCCCGAAGGCTACGTCCAGGAGCGCACCATCTTCTTCAAGGACG
ACGGCAACTACAAGACCCGCGCCGAGGTGAAGTTCGAGGGCGACACCCTGGTGAACCGCATCGAGCTGAA
GGGCATCGACTTCAAGGAGGACGGCAACATCCTGGGGCACAAGCTGGAGTACAACTACAACAGCCACAAC
GTCTATATCATGGCCGACAAGCAGAAGAACGGCATCAAGGTGAACTTCAAGATCCGCCACAACATCGAGG
ACGGCAGCGTGCAGCTCGCCGACCACTACCAGCAGAACACCCCCATCGGCGACGGCCCCGTGCTGCTGCC
CGACAACCACTACCTGAGCACCCAGTCCGCCCTGAGCAAAGACCCCAACGAGAAGCGCGATCACATGGTC
CTGCTGGAGTTCGTGACCGCCGCCGGGATCACTCTCGGCATGGACGAGCTGTACAAGTAATACCGTCATC
GAATTCGATATCAAGCTTGTCGACCTAGTTCTAGAGGATCCAGACATGATAAGATACATTGATGAGTTTG
GACAAACCACAACTAGAATGCAGTGAAAAAAATGCTTTATTTGTGAAATTTGTGATGCTATTGCTTTATT
TGTAACCATTATAAGCTGCAATAAACAAGTTAACAACAACAATTGCATTCATTTTATGTTTCAGGTTCAG
GGGGAGGTGTGGGAGGTTTTTTAAAGCAAGTAAAACCTCTACAAATGTGGTATGGCTGATTATGATCCTG
CAAGCCTCGTCGTCCTGGCCGGACCACGCTATCTGTGCAAGGTCCCCGGCCCCGGACGCGCGCTCCATGA
GCAGAGCGCCCGCCGCCGAGGCGAAGACTCGGGCGGCGCCCTGCCCGTCCCACCAGGTCAACAGGCGGTA
ACCGGCCTCTTCATCGGGAATGCGCGCGACCTTCAGCATCGCCGGCATGTCCCCCTGGCGGACGGGAAGT
ATCCAGCTCGACCAAGCTGGCCGCGTCGAGTGAAGACGAAAGGGCCTCGTGATACGCCTATTTTTATAGG
TTAATGTCATGATAATAATGGTTTCTTAGACGTCAGGTGGCACTTTTCGGGGAAATGTGCGCGGAACCCC
TATTTGTTTATTTTTCTAAATACATTCAAATATGTATCCGCTCATGAGACAATAACCCTGATAAATGCTT
CAATAATATTGAAAAAGGAAGAGTATGAGTATTCAACATTTCCGTGTCGCCCTTATTCCCTTTTTTGCGG
CATTTTGCCTTCCTGTTTTTGCTCACCCAGAAACGCTGGTGAAAGTAAAAGATGCTGAAGATCAGTTGGG
TGCACGAGTGGGTTACATCGAACTGGATCTCAACAGCGGTAAGATCCTTGAGAGTTTTCGCCCCGAAGAA
CGTTTTCCAATGATGAGCACTTTTAAAGTTCTGCTATGTGGCGCGGTATTATCCCGTGTTGACGCCGGGC
AAGAGCAACTCGGTCGCCGCATACACTATTCTCAGAATGACTTGGTTGAGTACTCACCAGTCACAGAAAA
GCATCTTACGGATGGCATGACAGTAAGAGAATTATGCAGTGCTGCCATAACCATGAGTGATAACACTGCG
GCCAACTTACTTCTGACAACGATCGGAGGACCGAAGGAGCTAACCGCTTTTTTGCACAACATGGGGGATC
ATGTAACTCGCCTTGATCGTTGGGAACCGGAGCTGAATGAAGCCATACCAAACGACGAGCGTGACACCAC
GATGCCTGTAGCAATGGCAACAACGTTGCGCAAACTATTAACTGGCGAACTACTTACTCTAGCTTCCCGG
CAACAATTAATAGACTGGATGGAGGCGGATAAAGTTGCAGGACCACTTCTGCGCTCGGCCCTTCCGGCTG
GCTGGTTTATTGCTGATAAATCTGGAGCCGGTGAGCGTGGGTCTCGCGGTATCATTGCAGCACTGGGGCC
AGATGGTAAGCCCTCCCGTATCGTAGTTATCTACACGACGGGGAGTCAGGCAACTATGGATGAACGAAAT
AGACAGATCGCTGAGATAGGTGCCTCACTGATTAAGCATTGGTAACTGTCAGACCAAGTTTACTCATATA
TACTTTAGATTGATTTAAAACTTCATTTTTAATTTAAAAGGATCTAGGTGAAGATCCTTTTTGATAATCT
CATGACCAAAATCCCTTAACGTGAGTTTTCGTTCCACTGAGCGTCAGACCCCGTAGAAAAGATCAAAGGA
TCTTCTTGAGATCCTTTTTTTCTGCGCGTAATCTGCTGCTTGCAAACAAAAAAACCACCGCTACCAGCGG
TGGTTTGTTTGCCGGATCAAGAGCTACCAACTCTTTTTCCGAAGGTAACTGGCTTCAGCAGAGCGCAGAT
ACCAAATACTGTTCTTCTAGTGTAGCCGTAGTTAGGCCACCACTTCAAGAACTCTGTAGCACCGCCTACA
TACCTCGCTCTGCTAATCCTGTTACCAGTGGCTGCTGCCAGTGGCGATAAGTCGTGTCTTACCGGGTTGG
ACTCAAGACGATAGTTACCGGATAAGGCGCAGCGGTCGGGCTGAACGGGGGGTTCGTGCACACAGCCCAG
CTTGGAGCGAACGACCTACACCGAACTGAGATACCTACAGCGTGAGCTATGAGAAAGCGCCACGCTTCCC
GAAGGGAGAAAGGCGGACAGGTATCCGGTAAGCGGCAGGGTCGGAACAGGAGAGCGCACGAGGGAGCTTC
CAGGGGGAAACGCCTGGTATCTTTATAGTCCTGTCGGGTTTCGCCACCTCTGACTTGAGCGTCGATTTTT
GTGATGCTCGTCAGGGGGGCGGAGCCTATGGAAAAACGCCAGCAACGCGGCCTTTTTACGGTTCCTGGCC
TTTTGCTGGCCTTTTGCTCACATGTTCTTTCCTGCGTTATCCCCTGATTCTGTGGATAACCGTATTACCG
CCTTTGAGTGAGCTGATACCGCTCGCCGCAGCCGAACGACCGAGCGCAGCGAGTCAGTGAGCGAGGAAGC
GGAAG
