>Addgene plasmid #202960 | Salsa-BC119-P2B11 | depositor partial sequence | sequence record 393833 | BC119
TACCGTCATC
